Addgene plasmid #91121: pTRANS_232
Purpose: (Empty Backbone) Transformation, Type: T-DNA, Plant Selection: 2x35S:bar, Viral Replication: ToLCV
Depositing lab: Daniel Voytas. Depositing organization: University of Minnesota. Publication: A multi-purpose toolkit to enable advanced genome engineering in plants. Cermak T, Curtin SJ, Gil-Humanes J, Cegan R, Kono TJY, Konecna E, Belanto JJ, Starker CG, Mathre JW, Greenstein RL, Voytas DF. Plant Cell. 2017 May 18. pii: tpc.00922.2016. doi: 10.1105/tpc.16.00922. PubMed 28522548.
Backbone
  Vector backbone: pCAMBIA
  Vector type: Plant Expression
  Selectable markers: Basta
Growth in bacteria
  Bacterial resistance: Kanamycin, 50 μg/mL
  Growth temperature: 37°C
  Growth strain: ccdB Survival
  Copy number: High Copy
Gene/Insert
  Gene/Insert name: None
Terms and licenses: Academic/Nonprofit Terms; Industry Terms: Not Available to Industry
Depositor comments: BsaI, Esp3I, SapI and AarI sites removed from the backbone
How to cite: pTRANS_232 was a gift from Daniel Voytas (Addgene plasmid # 91121 ; http://n2t.net/addgene:91121 ; RRID:Addgene_91121)
