[The description below was written by a language model from this plasmid's Addgene catalogue record and pLannotate feature annotations shown in this document.]
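Description:
pTRANS_232 is an empty pCAMBIA-derived binary T-DNA vector for Agrobacterium-mediated plant transformation, belonging to a modular plant genome-engineering toolkit. It replicates in E. coli from a high-copy ColE1/pMB1-type origin (with the pBR322 bom region). The pVS1 oriV, RepA and StaA functions provide replication and stable maintenance in Agrobacterium. Bacterial selection is by kanamycin through an aphA-3 aminoglycoside phosphotransferase gene located outside the T-DNA. The depositor notes that BsaI, Esp3I, SapI and AarI sites were removed from the backbone, which fits use of the vector as a destination for type IIS restriction enzyme-based assembly, although the record does not describe the cloning scheme.

Between the nopaline-type left and right border repeats, the T-DNA carries a plant selection cassette in which an enhanced (duplicated-enhancer) CaMV 35S promoter drives the bar phosphinothricin acetyltransferase gene, ending in the CaMV poly(A) signal. This cassette confers Basta/glufosinate tolerance. Next to it is a placeholder flanked by attR1 and attR2, containing a chloramphenicol resistance gene and the ccdB gyrase toxin. Because of ccdB, the uncut vector must be grown in a ccdB-tolerant strain, and the toxin counter-selects against plasmids that have not received an insert. A lac promoter/operator region lies upstream of the placeholder and a NOS terminator lies downstream.

The T-DNA also contains geminivirus open reading frames annotated as Rep and REn, which the catalogue attributes to tomato leaf curl virus (ToLCV). Rep nicks the viral origin to start rolling-circle replication, and REn increases viral DNA accumulation. Cargo delivered on this T-DNA can therefore be amplified as a viral replicon in plant cells. The viral intergenic/origin sequences are not annotated in the feature table. No insert is present.
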