Features (pLannotate 1.2.2; 27 found; start..end, strand, type, name):
    291..1085    -  CDS            KanR: aminoglycoside phosphotransferase; aphA-3; confers resistance to kanamycin
   1510..1534    +  misc_feature   LB T-DNA repeat: left border repeat from nopaline C58 T-DNA
   1612..1786    -  polyA_signal   CaMV poly(A) signal: cauliflower mosaic virus polyadenylation signal
   1796..2344    -  CDS            bar: PAT_STRHY - Experimental evidence at protein level: Swiss-Prot protein existence level 1. Inactivates phosphinothricin (PPT) by transfer of an acetyl group from acetyl CoA. Can also acetylate demethylphosphinothricin but not PTT or glutamate. This enzyme is an effector of phosphinothricin tripeptide (PTT or bialaphos) resistance. From Streptomyces hygroscopicus. Introduced by genetic manipulation and expressed in glufosinate-tolerant maize by Dekalb Genetics.
   2389..3065    -  promoter       CaMV 35S promoter (enhanced): cauliflower mosaic virus 35S promoter with a duplicated enhancer region
   3155..3243    +  CDS            lacI (fragment): lac repressor; lacI; The lac repressor binds to the lac operator to inhibit transcription in E. coli. This inhibition can be relieved by adding lactose or isopropyl-β-D-thiogalactopyranoside (IPTG).
   3256..3277    +  protein_bind   CAP binding site: CAP binding activates transcription in the presence of cAMP. E. coli catabolite activator protein
   3292..3322    +  promoter       lac promoter: promoter for the E. coli lac operon
   3326..3348    +  protein_bind   lac operator (fragment): The lac repressor binds to the lac operator to inhibit transcription in E. coli. This inhibition can be relieved by adding lactose or isopropyl-β-D-thiogalactopyranoside (IPTG). lac repressor encoded by lacI
   3732..3856    +  protein_bind   attR1: mutant version of attR; recombination site for the Gateway® LR reaction LR Clonase™
   3881..3911    +  promoter       lac UV5 promoter: E. coli lac promoter with an "up" mutation
   3935..3964    +  promoter       cat promoter (fragment): promoter of the E. coli cat gene encoding chloramphenicol acetyltransferase
   3965..4645    +  CDS            CmR: chloramphenicol acetyltransferase confers resistance to chloramphenicol
   4802..4960    +  CDS            ccdA (fragment): CCDA_ECO57 - Also known as H, letA. Experimental evidence at protein level: Swiss-Prot protein existence level 1. Antitoxin component of a type II toxin-antitoxin (TA) system which inhibits the post-segregational killing (PSK) of plasmid-free cells, also referred to as a plasmid addiction system. Binds to and blocks the activity of CcdB; will also remove bound CcdB protein from the CcdB-GyrA complex by forming a CcdA-CcdB complex, a process termed rejuvenation. Functions as a transcriptional corepressor for the ccdAB operon, repression also requires CcdB (By similarity). From Escherichia coli
   4965..5270    +  CDS            ccdB: CcdB, a bacterial toxin that poisons DNA gyrase; ccdB; Plasmids containing the ccdB gene cannot be propagated in standard E. coli strains.
   5311..5435    -  protein_bind   attR2: mutant version of attR; recombination site for the Gateway® LR reaction LR Clonase™
   5476..5724    -  terminator     NOS terminator: nopaline synthase terminator and poly(A) signal
   5738..6139    -  CDS            REN_TYLCI: Experimental evidence at protein level: Swiss-Prot protein existence level 1. Increases viral DNA accumulation. Enhances infectivity and symptom expression (By similarity). From Tomato yellow leaf curl virus (strain Israel) (TYLCV).
   6211..7272    -  CDS            REP_TLCVA: Experimental evidence at protein level: Swiss-Prot protein existence level 1. Essential for the replication of viral ssDNA. The closed circular ssDNA genome is first converted to a superhelical dsDNA. Rep binds a specific region at the genome origin of replication. It introduces an endonucleolytic nick within the conserved sequence 5'- TAATATTAC-3' in the intergenic region of the genome present in all geminiviruses, thereby initiating the rolling circle replication (RCR). Following cleavage, binds covalently to the 5'-phosphate of DNA as a tyrosyl ester. The cleavage gives rise to a free 3'-OH
   7595..7619    +  misc_feature   RB T-DNA repeat: right border repeat from nopaline C58 T-DNA
   7959..8360    +  CDS            Y4CG_SINFN (fragment): Protein inferred from homology: Swiss-Prot protein existence level 3. From Sinorhizobium fredii (strain NBRC 101917 / NGR234).
   8920..9549    +  CDS            pVS1 StaA: stability protein from the Pseudomonas plasmid pVS1 (Heeb et al., 2000)
   9978..11051   +  CDS            pVS1 RepA: replication protein from the Pseudomonas plasmid pVS1 (Heeb et al., 2000)
  11117..11311   +  rep_origin     pVS1 oriV: origin of replication for the Pseudomonas plasmid pVS1 (Heeb et al., 2000)
  11514..11553   +  CDS            rop (fragment): Rop protein, which maintains plasmids at low copy number; rop
  11655..11795   +  misc_feature   bom: basis of mobility region from pBR322
  11981..204     -  rep_origin     ori (across the origin): high-copy-number ColE1/pMB1/pBR322/pUC origin of replication
>Addgene plasmid #91121 | pTRANS_232 | addgene full sequence | sequence record 182121 | Addgene NGS Result
GTAGGCGGTGCTACAGAGTTCTTGAAGTGGTGGCCTAACTACGGCTACACTAGAAGGACAGTATTTGGTA
TCTGCGCTCTGCTGAAGCCAGTTACCTTCGGAAAAAGAGTTGGTAGCTCTTGATCCGGCAAACAAACCAC
CGCTGGTAGCGGTGGTTTTTTTGTTTGCAAGCAGCAGATTACGCGCAGAAAAAAAGGATCTCAAGAAGAT
CCTTTGATCTTTTCTACGGGGTCTGACGCTCAGTGGAACGAAAACTCACGTTAAGGGATTTTGGTCATGC
ATTCTAGGTACTAAAACAATTCATCCAGTAAAATATAATATTTTATTTTCTCCCAATCAGGCTTGATCCC
CAGTAAGTCAAAAAATAGCTCGACATACTGTTCTTCCCCGATATCCTCCCTGATCGACCGGACGCAGAAG
GCAATGTCATACCACTTGTCCGCCCTGCCGCTTCTCCCAAGATCAATAAAGCCACTTACTTTGCCATCTT
TCACAAAGATGTTGCTGTCTCCCAGGTCGCCGTGGGAAAAGACAAGTTCCTCTTCGGGCTTTTCCGTCTT
TAAAAAATCATACAGCTCGCGCGGATCTTTAAATGGAGTGTCTTCTTCCCAGTTTTCGCAATCCACATCG
GCCAGATCGTTATTCAGTAAGTAATCCAATTCGGCTAAGCGGCTGTCTAAGCTATTCGTATAGGGACAAT
CCGATATGTCGATGGAGTGAAAGAGCCTGATGCACTCCGCATACAGCTCGATAATCTTTTCAGGGCTTTG
TTCATCTTCATACTCTTCCGAGCAAAGGACGCCATCGGCCTCACTCATGAGCAGATTGCTCCAGCCATCA
TGCCGTTCAAAGTGCAGGACCTTTGGAACAGGCAGCTTTCCTTCCAGCCATAGCATCATGTCCTTTTCCC
GTTCCACATCATAGGTGGTCCCTTTATACCGGCTGTCCGTCATTTTTAAATATAGGTTTTCATTTTCTCC
CACCAGCTTATATACCTTAGCAGGAGACATTCCTTCCGTATCTTTTACGCAGCGGTATTTTTCGATCAGT
TTTTTCAATTCCGGTGATATTCTCATTTTAGCCATTTATTATTTCCTTCCTCTTTTCTACAGTATTTAAA
GATACCCCAAGAAGCTAATTATAACAAGACGAACTCCAATTCACTGTTCCTTGCATTCTAAAACCTTAAA
TACCAGAAAACAGCTTTTTCAAAGTTGTTTTCAAAGTTGGCGTATAACATAGTATCGACGGAGCCGATTT
TGAAACCGCGGTGATCACAGGCAGCAACGCTCTGTCATCGTTACAATCAACATGCTACCCTCCGCGAGAT
CATCCGTGTTTCAAACCCGGCAGCTTAGTTGCCGTTCTTCCGAATAGCATCGGTAACATGAGCAAAGTCT
GCCGCCTTACAACGGCTCTCCCGCTGACGCCGTCCCGGACTGATGGGCTGCCTGTATCGAGTGGTGATTT
TGTGCCGAGCTGCCGGTCGGGGAGCTGTTGGCTGGCTGGTGGCAGGATATATTGTGGTGTAAACAAATTG
ACGCTTAGACAACTTAATAACACATTGCGGACGTTTTTAATGTACTGAATTAACGCCGAATTAATTCGGG
GGATCTGGATTTTAGTACTGGATTTTGGTTTTAGGAATTAGAAATTTTATTGATAGAAGTATTTTACAAA
TACAAATACATACTAAGGGTTTCTTATATGCTCAACACATGAGCGAAACCCTATAGGAACCCTAATTCCC
TTATCTGGGAACTACTCACACATTATTATGGAGAAACTCGAGTCAAATCTCGGTGACGGGCAGGACCGGA
CGGGGCGGTACCGGCAGGCTGAAGTCCAGCTGCCAGAAACCCACGTCATGCCAGTTCCCGTGCTTGAAGC
CGGCCGCCCGCAGCATGCCGCGGGGGGCATATCCGAGCGCCTCGTGCATGCGCACGCTCGGGTCGTTGGG
CAGCCCGATGACAGCGACCACGCTCTTGAAGCCCTGTGCCTCCAGGGACTTCAGCAGATGGGTGTAGAGC
GTGGAGCCCAGTCCCGTCCGCTGGTGGCGGGGGCTGACGTACACGGTCGACTCGGCCGTCCAGTCGTAGG
CGTTGCGTGCCTTCCAGGGGCCCGCGTAGGCGATGCCGGCGACCTCGCCGTCCACCTCGGCGACGAGCCA
GGGATAGCGCTCCCGCAGACGGACGAGGTCGTCCGTCCACTCCTGCGGTTCCTGCGGCTCGGTACGGAAG
TTGACCGTGCTTGTCTCGATGTAGTGGTTGACGATGGTGCAGACCGCCGGCATGTCCGCCTCGGTGGCAC
GGCGGATGTCGGCCGGGCGTCGTTCTGGGCTCATGGTAGACTCGAGAGAGATAGATTTGTAGAGAGAGAC
TGGTGATTTCAGCGTGTCCTCTCCAAATGAAATGAACTTCCTTATATAGAGGAAGGGTCTTGCGAAGGAT
AGTGGGATTGTGCGTCATCCCTTACGTCAGTGGAGATATCACATCAATCCACTTGCTTTGAAGACGTGGT
TGGAACGTCTTCTTTTTCCACGATGCTCCTCGTGGGTGGGGGTCCATCTTTGGGACCACTGTCGGCAGAG
GCATCTTGAACGATAGCCTTTCCTTTATCGCAATGATGGCATTTGTAGGTGCCACCTTCCTTTTCTACTG
TCCTTTTGATGAAGTGACAGATAGCTGGGCAATGGAATCCGAGGAGGTTTCCCGATATTACCCTTTGTTG
AAAAGTCTCAATAGCCCTTTGGTCTTCTGAGACTGTATCTTTGATATTCTTGGAGTAGACGAGAGTGTCG
TGCTCCACCATGTTCACATCAATCCACTTGCTTTGAAGACGTGGTTGGAACGTCTTCTTTTTCCACGATG
CTCCTCGTGGGTGGGGGTCCATCTTTGGGACCACTGTCGGCAGAGGCATCTTGAACGATAGCCTTTCCTT
TATCGCAATGATGGCATTTGTAGGTGCCACCTTCCTTTTCTACTGTCCTTTTGATGAAGTGACAGATAGC
TGGGCAATGGAATCCGAGGAGGTTTCCCGATATTACCCTTTGTTGAAAAGTCTCAATAGCCCTTTGGTCT
TCTGAGACTGTATCTTTGATATTCTTGGAGTAGACGAGAGTGTCGTGCTCCACCATGTTGGCAAGCTGCT
CTAGCCAATACGCAAACCGCCTCTCCCCGCGCGTTGGCCGATTCATTAATGCAGCTGGCACGACAGGTTT
CCCGACTGGAAAGCGGGCAGTGAGCGCAACGCAATTAATGTGAGTTAGCTCACTCATTAGGCACCCCAGG
CTTTACACTTTATGCTTCCGGCTCGTATGTTGTGTGGAATTGTGAGCGGATAACAATTTCACACAGGAAA
CAGCTATGACATGATTACGAATTCGAGCTCAAAGTTTAACGCGTCGATTAAGTTGACTTGGTCAATCGGT
GTCTCTCAACTCTCTCTATGTATCGGTGTATTGGAGTCCTATATATATGGAGACTCTAATGGCATAAATG
TAAATATGGAACTTTAAATCAAAACCCTTACGCTCCAAAAAGCGGCCATCCGTATAATATTACCGGATGG
CCGCGATTTTTTTTTTGGACCCCACAACGCAATAACTGACAAAGACATGCGGACCAATCACCTGACGCGC
TCAAAGCTTAATTGTTTTGTGTTTTCTATTTAAACTTGGGCACCAAGTATTGTAGTTCGTACTACAAGTT
TGTACCGATCAAAAGCAGGTGACAAGTTTGTACAAAAAAGCTGAACGAGAAACGTAAAATGATATAAATA
TCAATATATTAAATTAGATTTTGCATAAAAAACAGACTACATAATACTGTAAAACACAACATATCCAGTC
ACTATGGCGGCCGCATTAGGCACCCCAGGCTTTACACTTTATGCTTCCGGCTCGTATAATGTGTGGATTT
TGAGTTAGGATCCGTCGAGATTTTCAGGAGCTAAGGAAGCTAAAATGGAGAAAAAAATCACTGGATATAC
CACCGTTGATATATCCCAATGGCATCGTAAAGAACATTTTGAGGCATTTCAGTCAGTCGCTCAATGTACC
TATAACCAGACCGTTCAGCTGGATATTACGGCCTTTTTAAAGACCGTAAAGAAAAATAAGCACAAGTTTT
ATCCGGCCTTTATTCACATTCTTGCCCGCCTGATGAATGCTCATCCGGAATTCCGTATGGCAATGAAAGA
CGGTGAGCTGGTGATATGGGATAGTGTTCACCCTTGTTACACCGTTTTCCATGAGCAAACTGAAACGTTT
TCATCGCTCTGGAGTGAATACCACGACGATTTCCGGCAGTTTCTACACATATATTCGCAAGATGTGGCGT
GTTACGGTGAAAACCTGGCCTATTTCCCTAAAGGGTTTATTGAGAATATGTTTTTCGTCTCAGCCAATCC
CTGGGTGAGTTTCACCAGTTTTGATTTAAACGTGGCCAATATGGACAACTTCTTCGCCCCCGTTTTCACC
ATGGGCAAATATTATACGCAAGGCGACAAGGTGCTGATGCCGCTGGCGATTCAGGTTCATCATGCCGTTT
GTGATGGCTTCCATGTCGGCAGAATGCTTAATGAATTACAACAGTACTGCGATGAGTGGCAGGCGGGGCG
TAATCTAGAGGATCCGGCTTACTAAAAGCCAGATAACAGTATGCGTATTTGCGCGCTGATTTTTGCGGTA
TAAGAATATATACTGATATGTATACCCGAAGTATGTCAAAAAGAGGTATGCTATGAAGCAGCGTATTACA
GTGACAGTTGACAGCGACAGCTATCAGTTGCTCAAGGCATATATGATGTCAATATCTCCGGTCTGGTAAG
CACAACCATGCAGAATGAAGCCCGTCGTCTGCGTGCCGAACGCTGGAAAGCGGAAAATCAGGAAGGGATG
GCTGAGGTCGCCCGGTTTATTGAAATGAACGGCTCTTTTGCTGACGAGAACAGGGGCTGGTGAAATGCAG
TTTAAGGTTTACACCTATAAAAGAGAGAGCCGTTATCGTCTGTTTGTGGATGTACAGAGTGATATTATTG
ACACGCCCGGGCGACGGATGGTGATCCCCCTGGCCAGTGCACGTCTGCTGTCAGATAAAGTCCCCCGTGA
ACTTTACCCGGTGGTGCATATCGGGGATGAAAGCTGGCGCATGATGACCACCGATATGGCCAGTGTGCCG
GTCTCCGTTATCGGGGAAGAAGTGGCTGATCTCAGCCACCGCGAAAATGACATCAAAAACGCCATTAACC
TGATGTTCTGGGGAATATAAATGTCAGGCTCCCTTATACACAGCCAGTCTGCAGGTCGACCATAGTGACT
GGATATGTTGTGTTTTACAGTATTATGTAGTCTGTTTTTTATGCAAAATCTAATTTAATATATTGATATT
TATATCATTTTACGTTTCTCGTTCAGCTTTCTTGTACAAAGTGGTCACCTGCAAAAAGTGTTTGATCGCC
GGCGGTACAAAGTGGTAGTAACATAGATGACACCGCGCGCGATAATTTATCCTAGTTTGCGCGCTATATT
TTGTTTTCTATCGCGTATTAAATGTATAATTGCGGGACTCTAATCATAAAAACCCATCTCATAAATAACG
TCATGCATTACATGTTAATTATTACATGCTTAACGTAATTCAACAGAAATTATATGATAATCATCGCAAG
ACCGGCAACAGGATTCAATCTTAAGAAACTTTATTGCCAAATGTTTGAACGATCGGGGAAATTCCTAATA
AATATTAAATTTTATTATATGCGAACTGTCTACAAATGTTGTTTGCGTCAATGCATCCCATAGTACATAA
TTCACTGCTCTAATTACATTATTCAAACTAATTACACCCAAATTATTAAGAAATTTCAACACTTGTGTTT
TAAATACCCTTAAGAAACGACCAGTCGGAGGCTGTGAGGTCATCCAGATTCGGTAGGTTAGGAAACATTT
GTGTATCCCCAACACTTTCCTCAGGTTGTGATTGAACTGTATCCGGACGGTGATGATGTCTTCGTTCATC
ACGAAGGGCCGGTTTTGGTGCTCTGTTATCTTGAAATATAGGGGATTTTGAATCTCCCAGATAAACACGC
CATTCTCTGCTTGAGCTGCAGTGATGAGTTCCCCTGTGCGTGAATCCATGGTCGTGGCAGGTTATTGCTA
TGAAGTAAGAACAGCCACACGGTAGATCAACTCGTCGACGTCTGGTCCCCTTCTTGGCTAGCCTGTGCTG
TACTTTGATTGGTACCTGAGTAGAGTGGGCCTTCGAGGGTGACGAAGGTCGCATTTTTTAAAGCCCAGTT
TTTTAGTGCAGAATTCTTTTCCTCATCCAAGTATTCTTTATAGCTGGAGTTGGGTCCTGGATTGCAGAGG
AAGGTAGTGGGAATTCCGCCTTTAATTTGAACTGGCTTCCCGTACTTTGTATTTGATTGCCAGTCCCTTT
GGGCCCCCATGAATTCTTTAAAGTGCTTTAGGTAGTGGGGGTCTACGTCATCAATGACGTTGTACCAGGC
ATCATTACTGTAAACCTTTGGGCTAAGGTCTAGATGACCACACAAATAATTATGTGGTCCCAATGATCTG
GCCCACATAGTCTTCCCCGTCCTACTGTCACCCTCAATTACTATACTTATGGGTCTCAGAGGCCGCGCAG
CGGGACTGCAGACGTTCTCGGCAGCCCACTCTTCAAGTTCTTCTGGAACTTGGTCGAAAGAAGAAGATAA
AAAAGGTGAAACATAAACATCCATTGGAGGTGTAAAAATCCTATCTAAATTAGAATTTAAATTGTGAAAT
TGTAAAACAAAATCTTTGGGAGCTTTCTCCCTCAATATATTAAGGGCCTGAGCTTTGGACCCTGAATTGA
TTGCCTCGGCATATGCGTCGTTGGCAGATTGGCAACCTCCTCTAGCTGATCGTCCATCGACTTGGAAAAC
TCCATGATCAATGACGTCTCCGTCTTTTTCCATGTAGGATTTGACATCGCTTGAGCTCTTAGCTCCCTGA
ATGTTCGGATGGAAATGTGCTGACCTGGTTGGGGATGTGAGGTCGAAGAATCTATTGTTTTTGCACTGGA
ACTTTCCTTCGAACTGGATGAGCACATGCAAGTGAGGAGTCCCATCTTCGTGAAGCTCTCTGCAAATTCT
AATAAATTTTTTGAAAGTGGGTGTTTGGAGATTTAATAATTTGGGAAAGTGCTCTTCTTTAGTTAGAGAG
CACTTGGGATAAGTGAGAAAATAATTTTTGGCATTTATTTTAAAGCGATTGGGGGCTGCCATGTTGACTT
GGTCAATCGGTGTCTCTCAACTCTCTCTATGTATCGGTGTATTGGAGTCCTATATATATGGAGACTCTAA
TGGCATAAATGTAAATATGGAACTTTAAATCAAAACCCTTACGCTCCAAAAAGCGGCCATCCGTATAATA
TTACCGGATGGCCGCGATTTTTTTTTTGGACCCCACAACGCAATAACTGACAAAGACATGCGGACCAATC
ACCTGACGCGCTCAAAGCTTAATTGTTTTGTGTTTTCTATTTAAACTTGGGCACCAAGTATTGTAGTTCG
TACTTGGGGCCCTCGAGTTTAAACTATCAGTGTTTGACAGGATATATTGGCGGGTAAACCTAAGAGAAAA
GAGCGTTTATTAGAATAATCGGATATTTAAAAGGGCGTGAAAAGGTTTATCCGTTCGTCCATTTGTATGT
GCATGCCAACCACAGGGTTCCCCTCGGGATCAAAGTACTTTGATCCAACCCCTCCGCTGCTATAGTGCAG
TCGGCTTCTGACGTTCAGTGCAGCCGTCTTCTGAAAACGACATGTCGCACAAGTCCTAAGTTACGCGACA
GGCTGCCGCCCTGCCCTTTTCCTGGCGTTTTCTTGTCGCGTGTTTTAGTCGCATAAAGTAGAATACTTGC
GACTAGAACCGGAGACATTACGCCATGAACAAGAGCGCCGCCGCTGGCCTGCTGGGCTATGCCCGCGTCA
GCACCGACGACCAGGACTTGACCAACCAACGGGCCGAACTGCACGCGGCCGGCTGCACCAAGCTGTTTTC
CGAGAAGATCACCGGCACCAGGCGCGACCGCCCGGAGCTGGCCAGGATGCTTGACCACCTACGCCCTGGC
GACGTTGTGACAGTGACCAGGCTAGACCGCCTGGCCCGCAGCACCCGCGACCTACTGGACATTGCCGAGC
GCATCCAGGAGGCCGGCGCGGGCCTGCGTAGCCTGGCAGAGCCGTGGGCCGACACCACCACGCCGGCCGG
CCGCATGGTGTTGACCGTGTTCGCCGGCATTGCCGAGTTCGAGCGTTCCCTAATCATCGACCGCACCCGG
AGCGGGCGCGAGGCCGCCAAGGCCCGAGGCGTGAAGTTTGGCCCCCGCCCTACCCTCACCCCGGCACAGA
TCGCGCACGCCCGCGAGCTGATCGACCAGGAAGGCCGCACCGTGAAAGAGGCGGCTGCACTGCTTGGCGT
GCATCGCTCGACCCTGTACCGCGCACTTGAGCGCAGCGAGGAAGTGACGCCCACCGAGGCCAGGCGGCGC
GGTGCCTTCCGTGAGGACGCATTGACCGAGGCCGACGCCCTGGCGGCCGCCGAGAATGAACGCCAAGAGG
AACAAGCATGAAACCGCACCAGGACGGCCAGGACGAACCGTTTTTCATTACCGAAGAGATCGAGGCGGAG
ATGATCGCGGCCGGGTACGTGTTCGAGCCGCCCGCGCACGTCTCAACCGTGCGGCTGCATGAAATCCTGG
CCGGTTTGTCTGATGCCAAGCTGGCGGCCTGGCCGGCCAGCTTGGCCGCTGAAGAAACCGAGCGCCGCCG
TCTAAAAAGGTGATGTGTATTTGAGTAAAACAGCTTGCGTCATGCGGTCGCTGCGTATATGATGCGATGA
GTAAATAAACAAATACGCAAGGGGAACGCATGAAGGTTATCGCTGTACTTAACCAGAAAGGCGGGTCAGG
CAAGACGACCATCGCAACCCATCTAGCCCGCGCCCTGCAACTCGCCGGGGCCGATGTTCTGTTAGTCGAT
TCCGATCCCCAGGGCAGTGCCCGCGATTGGGCGGCCGTGCGGGAAGATCAACCGCTAACCGTTGTCGGCA
TCGACCGCCCGACGATTGACCGCGACGTGAAGGCCATCGGCCGGCGCGACTTCGTAGTGATCGACGGAGC
GCCCCAGGCGGCGGACTTGGCTGTGTCCGCGATCAAGGCAGCCGACTTCGTGCTGATTCCGGTGCAGCCA
AGCCCTTACGACATATGGGCCACCGCCGACCTGGTGGAGCTGGTTAAGCAGCGCATTGAGGTCACGGATG
GAAGGCTACAAGCGGCCTTTGTCGTGTCGCGGGCGATCAAAGGCACGCGCATCGGCGGTGAGGTTGCCGA
GGCGCTGGCCGGGTACGAGCTGCCCATTCTTGAGTCCCGTATCACGCAGCGCGTGAGCTACCCAGGCACT
GCCGCCGCCGGCACAACCGTTCTTGAATCAGAACCCGAGGGCGACGCTGCCCGCGAGGTCCAGGCGCTGG
CCGCTGAAATTAAATCAAAACTCATTTGAGTTAATGAGGTAAAGAGAAAATGAGCAAAAGCACAAACACG
CTAAGTGCCGGCCGTCCGAGCGCACGCAGCAGCAAGGCTGCAACGTTGGCCAGCCTGGCAGACACGCCAG
CCATGAAGCGGGTCAACTTTCAGTTGCCGGCGGAGGATCACACCAAGCTGAAGATGTACGCGGTACGCCA
AGGCAAGACCATTACCGAGCTGCTATCTGAATACATCGCGCAGCTACCAGAGTAAATGAGCAAATGAATA
AATGAGTAGATGAATTTTAGCGGCTAAAGGAGGCGGCATGGAAAATCAAGAACAACCAGGCACCGACGCC
GTGGAATGCCCCATGTGTGGAGGAACGGGCGGTTGGCCAGGCGTAAGCGGCTGGGTTGCCTGCCGGCCCT
GCAATGGCACTGGAACCCCCAAGCCCGAGGAATCGGCGTGAGCGGTCGCAAACCATCCGGCCCGGTACAA
ATCGGCGCGGCGCTGGGTGATGACCTGGTGGAGAAGTTGAAGGCCGCGCAGGCCGCCCAGCGGCAACGCA
TCGAGGCAGAAGCACGCCCCGGTGAATCGTGGCAAGCGGCCGCTGATCGAATCCGCAAAGAATCCCGGCA
ACCGCCGGCAGCCGGTGCGCCGTCGATTAGGAAGCCGCCCAAGGGCGACGAGCAACCAGATTTTTTCGTT
CCGATGCTCTATGACGTGGGCACCCGCGATAGTCGCAGCATCATGGACGTGGCCGTTTTCCGTCTGTCGA
AGCGTGACCGACGAGCTGGCGAGGTGATCCGCTACGAGCTTCCAGACGGGCACGTAGAGGTTTCCGCAGG
GCCGGCCGGCATGGCCAGTGTGTGGGATTACGACCTGGTACTGATGGCGGTTTCCCATCTAACCGAATCC
ATGAACCGATACCGGGAAGGGAAGGGAGACAAGCCCGGCCGCGTGTTCCGTCCACACGTTGCGGACGTAC
TCAAGTTCTGCCGGCGAGCCGATGGCGGAAAGCAGAAAGACGACCTGGTAGAAACCTGCATTCGGTTAAA
CACCACGCACGTTGCCATGCAGCGTACGAAGAAGGCCAAGAACGGCCGCCTGGTGACGGTATCCGAGGGT
GAAGCCTTGATTAGCCGCTACAAGATCGTAAAGAGCGAAACCGGGCGGCCGGAGTACATCGAGATCGAGC
TAGCTGATTGGATGTACCGCGAGATCACAGAAGGCAAGAACCCGGACGTGCTGACGGTTCACCCCGATTA
CTTTTTGATCGATCCCGGCATCGGCCGTTTTCTCTACCGCCTGGCACGCCGCGCCGCAGGCAAGGCAGAA
GCCAGATGGTTGTTCAAGACGATCTACGAACGCAGTGGCAGCGCCGGAGAGTTCAAGAAGTTCTGTTTCA
CCGTGCGCAAGCTGATCGGGTCAAATGACCTGCCGGAGTACGATTTGAAGGAGGAGGCGGGGCAGGCTGG
CCCGATCCTAGTCATGCGCTACCGCAACCTGATCGAGGGCGAAGCATCCGCCGGTTCCTAATGTACGGAG
CAGATGCTAGGGCAAATTGCCCTAGCAGGGGAAAAAGGTCGAAAAGGTCTCTTTCCTGTGGATAGCACGT
ACATTGGGAACCCAAAGCCGTACATTGGGAACCGGAACCCGTACATTGGGAACCCAAAGCCGTACATTGG
GAACCGGTCACACATGTAAGTGACTGATATAAAAGAGAAAAAAGGCGATTTTTCCGCCTAAAACTCTTTA
AAACTTATTAAAACTCTTAAAACCCGCCTGGCCTGTGCATAACTGTCTGGCCAGCGCACAGCCGAAGAGC
TGCAAAAAGCGCCTACCCTTCGGTCGCTGCGCTCCCTACGCCCCGCCGCTTCGCGTCGGCCTATCGCGGC
CGCTGGCCGCTCAAAAATGGCTGGCCTACGGCCAGGCAATCTACCAGGGCGCGGACAAGCCGCGCCGTCG
CCACTCGACCGCCGGCGCCCACATCAAGGCACCCTGCCTCGCGCGTTTCGGTGATGACGGTGAAAACCTC
TGACACATGCAGCTCCCGGAGACGGTCACAGCTTGTCTGTAAGCGGATGCCGGGAGCAGACAAGCCCGTC
AGGGCGCGTCAGCGGGTGTTGGCGGGTGTCGGGGCGCAGCCATGACCCAGTCACGTAGCGATAGCGGAGT
GTATACTGGCTTAACTATGCGGCATCAGAGCAGATTGTACTGAGAGTGCACCATATGCGGTGTGAAATAC
CGCACAGATGCGTAAGGAGAAAATACCGCATCAGGCGCTCTTCCGCTTCCTCGCTCACTGACTCGCTGCG
CTCGGTCGTTCGGCTGCGGCGAGCGGTATCAGCTCACTCAAAGGCGGTAATACGGTTATCCACAGAATCA
GGGGATAACGCAGGAAAGAACATGTGAGCAAAAGGCCAGCAAAAGGCCAGGAACCGTAAAAAGGCCGCGT
TGCTGGCGTTTTTCCATAGGCTCCGCCCCCCTGACGAGCATCACAAAAATCGACGCTCAAGTCAGAGGTG
GCGAAACCCGACAGGACTATAAAGATACCAGGCGTTTCCCCCTGGAAGCTCCCTCGTGCGCTCTCCTGTT
CCGACCCTGCCGCTTACCGGATACCTGTCCGCCTTTCTCCCTTCGGGAAGCGTGGCGCTTTCTCATAGCT
CACGCTGTAGGTATCTCAGTTCGGTGTAGGTCGTTCGCTCCAAGCTGGGCTGTGTGCACGAACCCCCCGT
TCAGCCCGACCGCTGCGCCTTATCCGGTAACTATCGTCTTGAGTCCAACCCGGTAAGACACGACTTATCG
CCACTGGCAGCAGCCACTGGTAACAGGATTAGCAGAGCGAGGTAT
